Addgene plasmid #233658: CT752
Purpose: Flp GFP Reporter; FRT-STOP-FRT-GFP
Depositing lab: Wilson Wong. Depositing organization: Boston University Main Campus. Publication: Multiplexing light-inducible recombinases to control cell fate, Boolean logic, and cell patterning in mammalian cells. Tous C, Kinstlinger IS, Rice MEL, Deng J, Wong WW. Sci Adv. 2025 May 9;11(19):eadt1971. doi: 10.1126/sciadv.adt1971. Epub 2025 May 9. PubMed 40344052.
Backbone
  Vector backbone: Unknown
  Vector type: Mammalian Expression
Growth in bacteria
  Bacterial resistance: Ampicillin, 100 μg/mL
  Growth temperature: 37°C
  Growth strain: DH5alpha
  Copy number: High Copy
Gene/Insert
  Gene/Insert name: FRT-STOP-FRT-GFP
  Species: H. sapiens (human)
  Mutation: None
  Cloning method: Gibson Cloning
Terms and licenses: Academic/Nonprofit Terms; Industry Terms: Not Available to Industry
How to cite: CT752 was a gift from Wilson Wong (Addgene plasmid # 233658 ; http://n2t.net/addgene:233658 ; RRID:Addgene_233658)
