[The description below was written by a language model from this plasmid's Addgene catalogue record and pLannotate feature annotations shown in this document.]
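Description:
CT752 is a mammalian expression plasmid of about 7.7 kb that serves as a fluorescent reporter of Flp recombinase activity, built as an FRT-STOP-FRT-GFP cassette. The record lists the backbone as unknown. The annotated features show a high-copy ColE1/pUC-type origin and an ampicillin resistance gene (β-lactamase with its own promoter) for propagation and selection in E. coli. They also show remnants of a lac promoter/operator region and an SV40 origin with an SV40 poly(A) signal.

The reporter unit is driven by a CAG-type promoter, made up of the CMV immediate-early enhancer, the chicken β-actin promoter and the chimeric β-actin/β-globin intron. Directly downstream sits a minimal FRT site, followed by the STOP element. This element contains a neomycin phosphotransferase coding sequence with a fragment of the ble gene, then a series of polyadenylation signals (bGH, rabbit β-globin and SV40) that terminate transcripts before they reach the reporter. A second minimal FRT site closes the cassette, and it is followed by a short multiple cloning site fragment, the EGFP coding sequence and a rabbit β-globin poly(A) signal. Without Flp, transcription from the promoter ends within the STOP block and EGFP should not be expressed. When Flp is present, recombination between the two FRT sites, presumably in direct orientation, excises the intervening DNA and places EGFP directly under the promoter, permanently switching on green fluorescence. The minimal FRT sites support excision but not integration.

The plasmid is typically co-delivered to mammalian cells with Flp constructs to measure recombination. The associated work concerns light-inducible recombinases used for Boolean logic, cell-fate control and cell patterning.
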