Features (pLannotate 1.2.2; 27 found; start..end, strand, type, name):
    910..1498    +  rep_origin     ori: high-copy-number ColE1/pMB1/pBR322/pUC origin of replication
   1681..1735    +  CDS            lacI (fragment): lac repressor; lacI; The lac repressor binds to the lac operator to inhibit transcription in E. coli. This inhibition can be relieved by adding lactose or isopropyl-β-D-thiogalactopyranoside (IPTG).
   1737..1871    -  polyA_signal   SV40 poly(A) signal: SV40 polyadenylation signal
   1891..2025    -  rep_origin     SV40 ori: SV40 origin of replication
   2029..2051    -  promoter       SV40 promoter (fragment): SV40 enhancer and early promoter
   2058..2097    +  CDS            lacI (fragment): lac repressor; lacI; The lac repressor binds to the lac operator to inhibit transcription in E. coli. This inhibition can be relieved by adding lactose or isopropyl-β-D-thiogalactopyranoside (IPTG).
   2110..2131    +  protein_bind   CAP binding site: CAP binding activates transcription in the presence of cAMP. E. coli catabolite activator protein
   2146..2176    +  promoter       lac promoter: promoter for the E. coli lac operon
   2184..2200    +  protein_bind   lac operator: The lac repressor binds to the lac operator to inhibit transcription in E. coli. This inhibition can be relieved by adding lactose or isopropyl-β-D-thiogalactopyranoside (IPTG). lac repressor encoded by lacI
   2585..2640    -  polyA_signal   β-globin poly(A) signal: rabbit β-globin polyadenylation signal (Gil and Proudfoot, 1987)
   2711..2782    -  CDS            HBB (fragment): HBB_PONPY - Experimental evidence at transcript level: Swiss-Prot protein existence level 2. Involved in oxygen transport from the lung to the various peripheral tissues. From Pongo pygmaeus (Bornean orangutan).
   2792..3511    -  CDS            EGFP: the original enhanced GFP (Yang et al., 1996) mammalian codon-optimized
   3525..3565    -  misc_feature   MCS (fragment): multiple cloning site
   3562..3595    -  protein_bind   FRT (minimal): supports FLP-mediated excision but not integration (Turan and Bode, 2011) FLP recombinase from the Saccharomyces cerevisiae 2μ plasmid
   3612..3746    -  polyA_signal   SV40 poly(A) signal: SV40 polyadenylation signal
   4086..4141    -  polyA_signal   β-globin poly(A) signal: rabbit β-globin polyadenylation signal (Gil and Proudfoot, 1987)
   4212..4283    -  CDS            HBB (fragment): HBB_PONPY - Experimental evidence at transcript level: Swiss-Prot protein existence level 2. Involved in oxygen transport from the lung to the various peripheral tissues. From Pongo pygmaeus (Bornean orangutan).
   4427..4448    -  promoter       SV40 promoter (fragment): SV40 enhancer and early promoter
   4452..4676    -  polyA_signal   bGH poly(A) signal: bovine growth hormone polyadenylation signal
   4677..4829    -  CDS            ble (fragment): BLE_KLEPN - Experimental evidence at protein level: Swiss-Prot protein existence level 1. Binding protein with a strong affinity to the bleomycin family of antibiotics. Binds to CL990; an antimitotic-antibiotic compound. From Klebsiella pneumoniae.
   4853..5644    -  CDS            neo: KKA2_KLEPN - Also known as kan, nptII. Experimental evidence at protein level: Swiss-Prot protein existence level 1. Resistance to kanamycin, neomycin, paromomycin, ribostamycin, butirosin and gentamicin B. From Klebsiella pneumoniae.
   5687..5720    -  protein_bind   FRT (minimal): supports FLP-mediated excision but not integration (Turan and Bode, 2011) FLP recombinase from the Saccharomyces cerevisiae 2μ plasmid
   5795..6811    -  intron         chimeric intron: chimera between introns from chicken β-actin and rabbit β-globin
   6812..7088    -  promoter       chicken β-actin promoter: No description available
   7090..7469    -  enhancer       CMV enhancer: human cytomegalovirus immediate early enhancer
   7500..7604    +  promoter       AmpR promoter: bla
   7605..739     +  CDS            AmpR (across the origin): β-lactamase; bla; confers resistance to ampicillin, carbenicillin, and related antibiotics
>Addgene plasmid #233658 | CT752 | addgene full sequence | sequence record 464958 | Addgene NGS Result
AGTGGGTTACATCGAACTGGATCTCAACAGCGGTAAGATCCTTGAGAGTTTTCGCCCCGAAGAACGTTTT
CCAATGATGAGCACTTTTAAAGTTCTGCTATGTGGCGCGGTATTATCCCGTATTGACGCCGGGCAAGAGC
AACTCGGTCGCCGCATACACTATTCTCAGAATGACTTGGTTGAGTACTCACCAGTCACAGAAAAGCATCT
TACGGATGGCATGACAGTAAGAGAATTATGCAGTGCTGCCATAACCATGAGTGATAACACTGCGGCCAAC
TTACTTCTGACAACGATCGGAGGACCGAAGGAGCTAACCGCTTTTTTGCACAACATGGGGGATCATGTAA
CTCGCCTTGATCGTTGGGAACCGGAGCTGAATGAAGCCATACCAAACGACGAGCGTGACACCACGATGCC
TGTAGCAATGGCAACAACGTTGCGCAAACTATTAACTGGCGAACTACTTACTCTAGCTTCCCGGCAACAA
TTAATAGACTGGATGGAGGCGGATAAAGTTGCAGGACCACTTCTGCGCTCGGCCCTTCCGGCTGGCTGGT
TTATTGCTGATAAATCTGGAGCCGGTGAGCGTGGGTCTCGCGGTATCATTGCAGCACTGGGGCCAGATGG
TAAGCCCTCCCGTATCGTAGTTATCTACACGACGGGGAGTCAGGCAACTATGGATGAACGAAATAGACAG
ATCGCTGAGATAGGTGCCTCACTGATTAAGCATTGGTAACTGTCAGACCAAGTTTACTCATATATACTTT
AGATTGATTTAAAACTTCATTTTTAATTTAAAAGGATCTAGGTGAAGATCCTTTTTGATAATCTCATGAC
CAAAATCCCTTAACGTGAGTTTTCGTTCCACTGAGCGTCAGACCCCGTAGAAAAGATCAAAGGATCTTCT
TGAGATCCTTTTTTTCTGCGCGTAATCTGCTGCTTGCAAACAAAAAAACCACCGCTACCAGCGGTGGTTT
GTTTGCCGGATCAAGAGCTACCAACTCTTTTTCCGAAGGTAACTGGCTTCAGCAGAGCGCAGATACCAAA
TACTGTTCTTCTAGTGTAGCCGTAGTTAGGCCACCACTTCAAGAACTCTGTAGCACCGCCTACATACCTC
GCTCTGCTAATCCTGTTACCAGTGGCTGCTGCCAGTGGCGATAAGTCGTGTCTTACCGGGTTGGACTCAA
GACGATAGTTACCGGATAAGGCGCAGCGGTCGGGCTGAACGGGGGGTTCGTGCACACAGCCCAGCTTGGA
GCGAACGACCTACACCGAACTGAGATACCTACAGCGTGAGCTATGAGAAAGCGCCACGCTTCCCGAAGGG
AGAAAGGCGGACAGGTATCCGGTAAGCGGCAGGGTCGGAACAGGAGAGCGCACGAGGGAGCTTCCAGGGG
GAAACGCCTGGTATCTTTATAGTCCTGTCGGGTTTCGCCACCTCTGACTTGAGCGTCGATTTTTGTGATG
CTCGTCAGGGGGGCGGAGCCTATGGAAAAACGCCAGCAACGCGGCCTTTTTACGGTTCCTGGCCTTTTGC
TGGCCTTTTGCTCACATGTTCTTTCCTGCGTTATCCCCTGATTCTGTGGATAACCGTATTACCGCCTTTG
AGTGAGCTGATACCGCTCGCCGCAGCCGAACGACCGAGCGCAGCGAGTCAGTGAGCGAGGAAGCGGAAGA
GCGCCCAATACGCAAACCGCCTCTCCCCGCGCGTTGGCCGATTCATTAATGCAGCGGATCCAGACATGAT
AAGATACATTGATGAGTTTGGACAAACCACAACTAGAATGCAGTGAAAAAAATGCTTTATTTGTGAAATT
TGTGATGCTATTGCTTTATTTGTAACCATTATAAGCTGCAATAAACAAGTTAGCTTTTTGCAAAAGCCTA
GGCCTCCAAAAAAGCCTCCTCACTACTTCTGGAATAGCTCAGAGGCCGAGGCGGCCTCGGCCTCTGCATA
AATAAAAAAAATTAGTCAGCCATGGGGCGGAGAATGGGCGGAACTGGGCGGAGTTAGGGGCGGGACTATG
GTTGCTGACTAATTGAGATGCGGATCCGCTGGCACGACAGGTTTCCCGACTGGAAAGCGGGCAGTGAGCG
CAACGCAATTAATGTGAGTTAGCTCACTCATTAGGCACCCCAGGCTTTACACTTTATGCTTCCGGCTCGT
ATGTTGTGTGGAATTGTGAGCGGATAACAATTTCACACAGGAAACAGCTATGACCATGATTACGCCAAGC
TTGGGCTGCAGGTCGAGGGATCTCCATAAGAGAAGAGGGACAGCTATGACTGGGAGTAGTCAGGAGAGGA
GGAAAAATCTGGCTAGTAAAACATGTAAGGAAAATTTTAGGGATGTTAAAGAAAAAAATAACACAAAACA
AAATATAAAAAAAATCTAACCTCAAGTCAAGGCTTTTCTATGGAATAAGGAATGGACAGCAGGGGGCTGT
TTCATATACTGATGACCTCTTTATAGCCAACCTTTGTTCATGGCAGCCAGCATATGGGCATATGTTGCCA
AACTCTAAACCAAATACTCATTCTGATGTTTTAAATGATTTGCCCTCCCATATGTCCTTCCGAGTGAGAG
ACACAAAAAATTCCAACACACTATTGCAATGAAAATAAATTTCCTTTATTAGCCAGAAGTCAGATGCTCA
AGGGGCTTCATGATGTCCCCATAATTTTTGGCAGAGGGAAAAAGATCTCAGTGGTATTTGTGAGCCAGGG
CATTGGCCACACCAGCCACCACCTTCTGATAGGCAGCCTGCACCTGAGGAGTGCGGCCGCTTTACTTGTA
CAGCTCGTCCATGCCGAGAGTGATCCCGGCGGCGGTCACGAACTCCAGCAGGACCATGTGATCGCGCTTC
TCGTTGGGGTCTTTGCTCAGGGCGGACTGGGTGCTCAGGTAGTGGTTGTCGGGCAGCAGCACGGGGCCGT
CGCCGATGGGGGTGTTCTGCTGGTAGTGGTCGGCGAGCTGCACGCTGCCGTCCTCGATGTTGTGGCGGAT
CTTGAAGTTCACCTTGATGCCGTTCTTCTGCTTGTCGGCCATGATATAGACGTTGTGGCTGTTGTAGTTG
TACTCCAGCTTGTGCCCCAGGATGTTGCCGTCCTCCTTGAAGTCGATGCCCTTCAGCTCGATGCGGTTCA
CCAGGGTGTCGCCCTCGAACTTCACCTCGGCGCGGGTCTTGTAGTTGCCGTCGTCCTTGAAGAAGATGGT
GCGCTCCTGGACGTAGCCTTCGGGCATGGCGGACTTGAAGAAGTCGTGCTGCTTCATGTGGTCGGGGTAG
CGGCTGAAGCACTGCACGCCGTAGGTCAGGGTGGTCACGAGGGTGGGCCAGGGCACGGGCAGCTTGCCGG
TGGTGCAGATGAACTTCAGGGTCAGCTTGCCGTAGGTGGCATCGCCCTCGCCCTCGCCGGACACGCTGAA
CTTGTGGCCGTTTACGTCGCCGTCCAGCTCGACCAGGATGGGCACCACCCCGGTGAACAGCTCCTCGCCC
TTGCTCACCATGGTGGCGACCGGTGGATCCCGGGCCCGCGGTACCGTCGACTGCAGAATTCGAAGTTCCT
ATACTTTCTAGAGAATAGGAACTTCTCGGATTTGGCGCGCCGATCCAGACATGATAAGATACATTGATGA
GTTTGGACAAACCACAACTAGAATGCAGTGAAAAAAATGCTTTATTTGTGAAATTTGTGATGCTATTGCT
TTATTTGTAACCATTATAAGCTGCAATAAACAAGTTCTGCAGGTCGAGGGATCTCCATAAGAGAAGAGGG
ACAGCTATGACTGGGAGTAGTCAGGAGAGGAGGAAAAATCTGGCTAGTAAAACATGTAAGGAAAATTTTA
GGGATGTTAAAGAAAAAAATAACACAAAACAAAATATAAAAAAAATCTAACCTCAAGTCAAGGCTTTTCT
ATGGAATAAGGAATGGACAGCAGGGGGCTGTTTCATATACTGATGACCTCTTTATAGCCAACCTTTGTTC
ATGGCAGCCAGCATATGGGCATATGTTGCCAAACTCTAAACCAAATACTCATTCTGATGTTTTAAATGAT
TTGCCCTCCCATATGTCCTTCCGAGTGAGAGACACAAAAAATTCCAACACACTATTGCAATGAAAATAAA
TTTCCTTTATTAGCCAGAAGTCAGATGCTCAAGGGGCTTCATGATGTCCCCATAATTTTTGGCAGAGGGA
AAAAGATCTCAGTGGTATTTGTGAGCCAGGGCATTGGCCACACCAGCCACCACCTTCTGATAGGCAGCCT
GCACCTGAGGAGTGCGCTAGCGGTGGAAGGGCTCGGAGTTGTGGTAATCTATGTATCCTGGGCGGCCGCG
ACTTTGCGTGTTGTCTTACTATTGCTGGCAGGAGGTCAGGGTACCGAATTCCGCTACAGGGCGCGTGGGG
ATACCCCCTAGAGCCCCAGCTGGTTCTTTCCGCCTCAGAAGCCATAGAGCCCACCGCATCCCCAGCATGC
CTGCTATTGTCTTCCCAATCCTCCCCCTTGCTGTCCTGCCCCACCCCACCCCCCAGAATAGAATGACACC
TACTCAGACAATGCGATGCAATTTCCTCATTTTATTAGGAAAGGACAGTGGGAGTGGCACCTTCCAGGGT
CAAGGAAGGCACGGGGGAGGGGCAAACAACAGATGGCTGGCAACTAGAAGGCACAGGGGGTGGGCGAAGA
ACTCCAGCATGAGATCCCCGCGCTGGAGGATCATCCAGCCGGCGTCCCGGAAAACGATTCCGAAGCCCAA
CCTTTCATAGAAGGCGGCGGTGGAATCGAAATCTCGTGATGGCAGGTTGGGCGTCGCTTGGTCGGTCATT
TCGAACCCCAGAGTCCCGCTCAGAAGAACTCGTCAAGAAGGCGATAGAAGGCGATGCGCTGCGAATCGGG
AGCGGCGATACCGTAAAGCACGAGGAAGCGGTCAGCCCATTCGCCGCCAAGCTCTTCAGCAATATCACGG
GTAGCCAACGCTATGTCCTGATAGCGGTCCGCCACACCCAGCCGGCCACAGTCGATGAATCCAGAAAAGC
GGCCATTTTCCACCATGATATTCGGCAAGCAGGCATCGCCATGGGTCACGACGAGATCCTCGCCGTCGGG
CATGCGCGCCTTGAGCCTGGCGAACAGTTCGGCTGGCGCGAGCCCCTGATGCTCTTCGTCCAGATCATCC
TGATCGACAAGACCGGCTTCCATCCGAGTACGTGCTCGCTCGATGCGATGTTTCGCTTGGTGGTCGAATG
GGCAGGTAGCCGGATCAAGCGTATGCAGCCGCCGCATTGCATCAGCCATGATGGATACTTTCTCGGCAGG
AGCAAGGTGAGATGACAGGAGATCCTGCCCCGGCACTTCGCCCAATAGCAGCCAGTCCCTTCCCGCTTCA
GTGACAACGTCGAGCACAGCTGCGCAAGGAACGCCCGTCGTGGCCAGCCACGATAGCCGCGCTGCCTCGT
CCTGCAGTTCATTCAGGGCACCGGACAGGTCGGTCTTGACAAAAAGAACCGGGCGCCCCTGCGCTGACAG
CCGGAACACGGCGGCATCAGAGCAGCCGATTGTCTGTTGTGCCCAGTCATAGCCGAATAGCCTCTCCACC
CAAGCGGCCGGAGAACCTGCGTGCAATCCATCTTGTTCAATCATGCGAAACGATCCTCATCCTGTCTCTT
GATCAGATCAAATCCGGAAGTTCCTATACTTTCTAGAGAATAGGAACTTCACGCGTTCGCTCGAATTAAT
CAATTCTTTGCCAAAATGATGAGACAGCACAATAACCAGCACGTTGCCCAGGAGCTGTAGGAAAAAGAAG
AAGGCATGAACATGGTTAGCAGAGGCTCTAGAGCCGCCGGTCACACGCCAGAAGCCGAACCCCGCCCTGC
CCCGTCCCCCCCGAAGGCAGCCGTCCCCCCGCGGACAGCCCCGAGGCTGGAGAGGGAGAAGGGGACGGCG
GCGCGGCGACGCACGAAGGCCCTCCCCGCCCATTTCCTTCCTGCCGGCGCCGCACCGCTTCGCCCCGCGC
CCGCTAGAGGGGGTGCGGCGGCGCCTCCCAGATTTCGGCTCCGCACAGATTTGGGACAAAGGAAGTCCCT
GCGCCCTCTCGCACGATTACCATAAAAGGCAATGGCTGCGGCTCGCCGCGCCTCGACAGCCGCCGGCGCT
CCGGGGGCCGCCGCGCCCCTCCCCCGAGCCCTCCCCGGCCCGAGGCGGCCCCGCCCCGCCCGGCACCCCC
ACCTGCCGCCACCCCCCGCCCGGCACGGCGAGCCCCGCGCCACGCCCCGTACGGAGCCCCGCACCCGAAG
CCGGGCCGTGCTCAGCAACTCGGGGAGGGGGGTGCAGGGGGGGTTGCAGCCCGACCGACGCGCCCACACC
CCCTGCTCACCCCCCCACGCACACACCCCGCACGCAGCCTTTGTTCCCCTCGCAGCCCCCCCCGCACCGC
GGGGCACCGCCCCCGGCCGCGCTCCCCTCGCGCACACTGCGGAGCGCACAAAGCCCCGCGCCGCGCCCGC
AGCGCTCACAGCCGCCGGGCAGCGCGGAGCCGCACGCGGCGCTCCCCACGCACACACACACGCACGCACC
CCCCGAGCCGCTCCCCCCGCACAAAGGGCCCTCCCGGAGCCCCTCAAGGCTTTCACGCAGCCACAGAAAA
GAAACAAGCCGTCATTAAACCAAGCGCTAATTACAGCCCGGAGGAGAAGGGCCGTCCCGCCCGCTCACCT
GTGGGAGTAACGCGGTCAGTCAGAGCCGGGGCGGGCGGCGCGAGGCGGCGGCGGAGCGGGGCACGGGGCG
AAGGCAGCGCGCAGCGACTCCCGCCCGCCGCGCGCTTCGCTTTTTATAGGGCCGCCGCCGCCGCCGCCTC
GCCATAAAAGGAAACTTTCGGAGCGCGCCGCTCTGATTGGCTGCCGCCGCACCTCTCCGCCTCGCCCCGC
CCCGCCCCTCGCCCCGCCCCGCCCCGCCTGGCGCGCGCCCCCCCCCCCCCCCGCCCCCATCGCTGCACAA
AATAATTAAAAAATAAATAAATACAAAATTGGGGGTGGGGAGGGGGGGGAGATGGGGAGAGTGAAGCAGA
ACGTGGGGCTCACCTCGACCATGGTAATAGCGATGACTAATACGTAGATGTACTGCCAAGTAGGAAAGTC
CCATAAGGTCATGTACTGGGCATAATGCCAGGCGGGCCATTTACCGTCATTGACGTCAATAGGGGGCGTA
CTTGGCATATGATACACTTGATGTACTGCCAAGTGGGCAGTTTACCGTAAATACTCCACCCATTGACGTC
AATGGAAAGTCCCTATTGGCGTTACTATGGGAACATACGTCATTATTGACGTCAATGGGCGGGGGTCGTT
GGGCGGTCAGCCAGGCGGGCCATTTACCGTAAGTTATGTAACGCGGAACTCCATATATGGGCTATGAACT
AATGACCCCGTAATTGATTACTATTAATAACTAGTCAATAATCAATGTCGACCCAGGTGGCACTTTTCGG
GGAAATGTGCGCGGAACCCCTATTTGTTTATTTTTCTAAATACATTCAAATATGTATCCGCTCATGAGAC
AATAACCCTGATAAATGCTTCAATAATATTGAAAAAGGAAGAGTATGAGTATTCAACATTTCCGTGTCGC
CCTTATTCCCTTTTTTGCGGCATTTTGCCTTCCTGTTTTTGCTCACCCAGAAACGCTGGTGAAAGTAAAA
GATGCTGAAGATCAGTTGGGTGCACG
